>Addgene plasmid #106111 | pFRT_TO_FlagHA_PRKRA | addgene full sequence | sequence record 203442 | Addgene NGS Result
GACATTGATTATTGACTAGTTATTAATAGTAATCAATTACGGGGTCATTAGTTCATAGCCCATATATGGA
GTTCCGCGTTACATAACTTACGGTAAATGGCCCGCCTGGCTGACCGCCCAACGACCCCCGCCCATTGACG
TCAATAATGACGTATGTTCCCATAGTAACGCCAATAGGGACTTTCCATTGACGTCAATGGGTGGAGTATT
TACGGTAAACTGCCCACTTGGCAGTACATCAAGTGTATCATATGCCAAGTACGCCCCCTATTGACGTCAA
TGACGGTAAATGGCCCGCCTGGCATTATGCCCAGTACATGACCTTATGGGACTTTCCTACTTGGCAGTAC
ATCTACGTATTAGTCATCGCTATTACCATGGTGATGCGGTTTTGGCAGTACATCAATGGGCGTGGATAGC
GGTTTGACTCACGGGGATTTCCAAGTCTCCACCCCATTGACGTCAATGGGAGTTTGTTTTGGCACCAAAA
TCAACGGGACTTTCCAAAATGTCGTAACAACTCCGCCCCATTGACGCAAATGGGCGGTAGGCGTGTACGG
TGGGAGGTCTATATAAGCAGAGCTCTCCCTATCAGTGATAGAGATCTCCCTATCAGTGATAGAGATCGTC
GACGAGCTCGTTTAGTGAACCGTCAGATCGCCTGGAGACGCCATCCACGCTGTTTTGACCTCCATAGAAG
ACACCGGGACCGATCCAGCCTCCGGACTCTAGCGTTTAAACTTAAGCTTGGTACCATGGACTACAAGGAC
GACGATGACAAGTACCCTTATGACGTGCCCGATTACGCTTTGAACCAGATATCAACAAGTTTGTACAAAA
AAGCAGGCTTCATGTCCCAGAGCAGGCACCGCGCCGAGGCCCCGCCGCTGGAGCGCGAGGACAGTGGGAC
CTTCAGTTTGGGGAAGATGATAACAGCTAAGCCAGGGAAAACACCGATTCAGGTATTACACGAATACGGC
ATGAAGACCAAGAACATCCCAGTTTATGAATGTGAAAGATCTGATGTGCAAATACACGTGCCCACTTTCA
CCTTCAGAGTAACCGTTGGTGACATAACCTGCACAGGTGAAGGTACAAGTAAGAAGCTGGCGAAACATAG
AGCTGCAGAGGCTGCCATAAACATTTTGAAAGCCAATGCAAGTATTTGCTTTGCAGTTCCTGACCCCTTA
ATGCCTGACCCTTCCAAGCAACCAAAGAACCAGCTTAATCCTATTGGTTCATTACAGGAATTGGCTATTC
ATCATGGCTGGAGACTTCCTGAATATACCCTTTCCCAGGAGGGAGGACCTGCTCATAAGAGAGAATATAC
TACAATTTGCAGGCTAGAGTCATTTATGGAAACTGGAAAGGGGGCATCAAAAAAGCAAGCCAAAAGGAAT
GCTGCTGAGAAATTTCTTGCCAAATTTAGTAATATTTCTCCAGAGAACCACATTTCTTTAACAAATGTAG
TAGGACATTCTTTAGGATGTACTTGGCATTCCTTGAGGAATTCTCCTGGTGAAAAGATCAACTTACTGAA
AAGAAGCCTCCTTAGTATTCCAAATACAGATTACATCCAGCTGCTTAGTGAAATTGCCAAGGAACAAGGT
TTTAATATAACATATTTGGATATAGATGAACTGAGCGCCAATGGACAATATCAATGTCTTGCTGAACTGT
CCACCAGCCCCATCACAGTCTGTCATGGCTCCGGTATCTCCTGTGGCAATGCACAAAGTGATGCAGCTCA
CAATGCTTTGCAGTATTTAAAGATAATAGCAGAAAGAAAGTAAACCCAGCTTTCTTGTACAAAGTGGTTG
ATATCCAGCACAGTGGCGGCCGCTCAAGTCTAGAGGGCCCGCGGTTCGAAGGTAAGCCTATCCCTAACCC
TCTCCTCGGTCTCGATTCTACGCGTACCTGATCCGCGGCCGCATAGATAACTGATCCAGTGTGCCTCGAG
TCTAGAGGGCCCGTTTAAACCCGCTGATCAGCCTCGACTGTGCCTTCTAGTTGCCAGCCATCTGTTGTTT
GCCCCTCCCCCGTGCCTTCCTTGACCCTGGAAGGTGCCACTCCCACTGTCCTTTCCTAATAAAATGAGGA
AATTGCATCGCATTGTCTGAGTAGGTGTCATTCTATTCTGGGGGGTGGGGTGGGGCAGGACAGCAAGGGG
GAGGATTGGGAAGACAATAGCAGGCATGCTGGGGATGCGGTGGGCTCTATGGCTTCTGAGGCGGAAAGAA
CCAGCTGGGGCTCTAGGGGGTATCCCC
[124 nt withheld, positions 2268-2391]
C
[91 nt withheld, positions 2393-2483]
AGGGTGATGGTTCACGTACCTAGAAGTTCCTATTCCGAAGTTCCTATTCTCTAGAAAGTATAGGAACTTC
CTTGGCCAAAAAGCCTGAACTCACCGCGACGTCTGTCGAGAAGTTTCTGATCGAAAAGTTCGACAGCGTC
TCCGACCTGATGCAGCTCTCGGAGGGCGAAGAATCTCGTGCTTTCAGCTTCGATGTAGGAGGGCGTGGAT
ATGTCCTGCGGGTAAATAGCTGCGCCGATGGTTTCTACAAAGATCGTTATGTTTATCGGCACTTTGCATC
GGCCGCGCTCCCGATTCCGGAAGTGCTTGACATTGGGGAATTCAGCGAGAGCCTGACCTATTGCATCTCC
CGCCGTGCACAGGGTGTCACGTTGCAAGACCTGCCTGAAACCGAACTGCCCGCTGTTCTGCAGCCGGTCG
CGGAGGCCATGGATGCGATCGCTGCGGCCGATCTTAGCCAGACGAGCGGGTTCGGCCCATTCGGACCGCA
AGGAATCGGTCAATACACTACATGGCGTGATTTCATATGCGCGATTGCTGATCCCCATGTGTATCACTGG
CAAACTGTGATGGACGACACCGTCAGTGCGTCCGTCGCGCAGGCTCTCGATGAGCTGATGCTTTGGGCCG
AGGACTGCCCCGAAGTCCGGCACCTCGTGCACGCGGATTTCGGCTCCAACAATGTCCTGACGGACAATGG
CCGCATAACAGCGGTCATTGACTGGAGCGAGGCGATGTTCGGGGATTCCCAATACGAGGTCGCCAACATC
TTCTTCTGGAGGCCGTGGTTGGCTTGTATGGAGCAGCAGACGCGCTACTTCGAGCGGAGGCATCCGGAGC
TTGCAGGATCGCCGCGGCTCCGGGCGTATATGCTCCGCATTGGTCTTGACCAACTCTATCAGAGCTTGGT
TGACGGCAATTTCGATGATGCAGCTTGGGCGCAGGGTCGATGCGACGCAATCGTCCGATCCGGAGCCGGG
ACTGTCGGGCGTACACAAATCGCCCGCAGAAGCGCGGCCGTCTGGACCGATGGCTGTGTAGAAGTACTCG
CCGATAGTGGAAACCGACGCCCCAGCACTCGTCCGAGGGCAAAGGAATAGCACGTACTACGAGATTTCGA
TTCCACCGCCGCCTTCTATGAAAGGTTGGGCTTCGGAATCGTTTTCCGGGACGCCGGCTGGATGATCCTC
CAGCGCGGGGATCTCATGCTGGAGTTCTTCGCCCACCCCAACTTGTTTATTGCAGCTTATAATGGTTACA
AATAAAGCAATAGCATCACAAATTTCACAAATAAAGCATTTTTTTCACTGCATTCTAGTTGTGGTTTGTC
CAAACTCATCAATGTATCTTATCATGTCTGTATACCGTCGACCTCTAGCTAGAGCTTGGCGTAATCATGG
TCATAGCTGTTTCCTGTGTGAAATTGTTATCCGCTCACAATTCCACACAACATACGAGCCGGAAGCATAA
AGTGTAAAGCCTGGGGTGCCTAATGAGTGAGCTAACTCACATTAATTGCGTTGCGCTCACTGCCCGCTTT
CCAGTCGGGAAACCTGTCGTGCCAGCTGCATTAATGAATCGGCCAACGCGCGGGGAGAGGCGGTTTGCGT
ATTGGGCGCTCTTCCGCTTCCTCGCTCACTGACTCGCTGCGCTCGGTCGTTCGGCTGCGGCGAGCGGTAT
CAGCTCACTCAAAGGCGGTAATACGGTTATCCACAGAATCAGGGGATAACGCAGGAAAGAACATGTGAGC
AAAAGGCCAGCAAAAGGCCAGGAACCGTAAAAAGGCCGCGTTGCTGGCGTTTTTCCATAGGCTCCGCCCC
CCTGACGAGCATCACAAAAATCGACGCTCAAGTCAGAGGTGGCGAAACCCGACAGGACTATAAAGATACC
AGGCGTTTCCCCCTGGAAGCTCCCTCGTGCGCTCTCCTGTTCCGACCCTGCCGCTTACCGGATACCTGTC
CGCCTTTCTCCCTTCGGGAAGCGTGGCGCTTTCTCATAGCTCACGCTGTAGGTATCTCAGTTCGGTGTAG
GTCGTTCGCTCCAAGCTGGGCTGTGTGCACGAACCCCCCGTTCAGCCCGACCGCTGCGCCTTATCCGGTA
ACTATCGTCTTGAGTCCAACCCGGTAAGACACGACTTATCGCCACTGGCAGCAGCCACTGGTAACAGGAT
TAGCAGAGCGAGGTATGTAGGCGGTGCTACAGAGTTCTTGAAGTGGTGGCCTAACTACGGCTACACTAGA
AGAACAGTATTTGGTATCTGCGCTCTGCTGAAGCCAGTTACCTTCGGAAAAAGAGTTGGTAGCTCTTGAT
CCGGCAAACAAACCACCGCTGGTAGCGGTGGTTTTTTTGTTTGCAAGCAGCAGATTACGCGCAGAAAAAA
AGGATCTCAAGAAGATCCTTTGATCTTTTCTACGGGGTCTGACGCTCAGTGGAACGAAAACTCACGTTAA
GGGATTTTGGTCATGAGATTATCAAAAAGGATCTTCACCTAGATCCTTTTAAATTAAAAATGAAGTTTTA
AATCAATCTAAAGTATATATGAGTAAACTTGGTCTGACAGTTACCAATGCTTAATCAGTGAGGCACCTAT
CTCAGCGATCTGTCTATTTCGTTCATCCATAGTTGCCTGACTCCCCGTCGTGTAGATAACTACGATACGG
GAGGGCTTACCATCTGGCCCCAGTGCTGCAATGATACCGCGAGACCCACGCTCACCGGCTCCAGATTTAT
CAGCAATAAACCAGCCAGCCGGAAGGGCCGAGCGCAGAAGTGGTCCTGCAACTTTATCCGCCTCCATCCA
GTCTATTAATTGTTGCCGGGAAGCTAGAGTAAGTAGTTCGCCAGTTAATAGTTTGCGCAACGTTGTTGCC
ATTGCTACAGGCATCGTGGTGTCACGCTCGTCGTTTGGTATGGCTTCATTCAGCTCCGGTTCCCAACGAT
CAAGGCGAGTTACATGATCCCCCATGTTGTGCAAAAAAGCGGTTAGCTCCTTCGGTCCTCCGATCGTTGT
CAGAAGTAAGTTGGCCGCAGTGTTATCACTCATGGTTATGGCAGCACTGCATAATTCTCTTACTGTCATG
CCATCCGTAAGATGCTTTTCTGTGACTGGTGAGTACTCAACCAAGTCATTCTGAGAATAGTGTATGCGGC
GACCGAGTTGCTCTTGCCCGGCGTCAATACGGGATAATACCGCGCCACATAGCAGAACTTTAAAAGTGCT
CATCATTGGAAAACGTTCTTCGGGGCGAAAACTCTCAAGGATCTTACCGCTGTTGAGATCCAGTTCGATG
TAACCCACTCGTGCACCCAACTGATCTTCAGCATCTTTTACTTTCACCAGCGTTTCTGGGTGAGCAAAAA
CAGGAAGGCAAAATGCCGCAAAAAAGGGAATAAGGGCGACACGGAAATGTTGAATACTCATACTCTTCCT
TTTTCAATATTATTGAAGCATTTATCAGGGTTATTGTCTCATGAGCGGATACATATTTGAATGTATTTAG
AAAAATAAACAAATAGGGGTTCCGCGCACATTTCCCCGAAAAGTGCCACCTGACGTCGACGGATCGGGAG
ATCTCCCGATCCCCTATGGTGCACTCTCAGTACAATCTGCTCTGATGCCGCATAGTTAAGCCAGTATCTG
CTCCCTGCTTGTGTGTTGGAGGTCGCTGAGTAGTGCGCGAGCAAAATTTAAGCTACAACAAGGCAAGGCT
TGACCGACAATTGCATGAAGAATCTGCTTAGGGTTAGGCGTTTTGCGCTGCTTCGCGATGTACGGGCCAG
ATATACGCGTT
Features (pLannotate 1.2.2; 25 found; start..end, strand, type, name):
      1..380     +  enhancer       CMV enhancer: human cytomegalovirus immediate early enhancer
    381..584     +  promoter       CMV promoter: human cytomegalovirus (CMV) immediate early promoter
    586..605     +  promoter       PLtetO-1 promoter (fragment): modified phage lambda PL promoter with tet operator sites (Lutz and Bujard, 1997)
    607..626     +  promoter       PLtetO-1 promoter (fragment): modified phage lambda PL promoter with tet operator sites (Lutz and Bujard, 1997)
    634..667     +  promoter       TRE3GV promoter (fragment): 3rd-generation Tet-responsive promoter that can be activated by binding of Tet-On® 3G, optimized for retroviral and lentiviral vectors
    762..782     +  CDS            FLAG (fragment): FLAG® epitope tag, followed by an enterokinase cleavage site
    825..849     +  protein_bind   attB1: mutant version of attB; recombination site for the Gateway® BP reaction BP Clonase™
    852..1790    +  CDS            PRKRA: PRKRA_HUMAN - Also known as PACT, RAX. Experimental evidence at protein level: Swiss-Prot protein existence level 1. Activates EIF2AK2/PKR in the absence of double-stranded RNA (dsRNA), leading to phosphorylation of EIF2S1/EFI2-alpha and inhibition of translation and induction of apoptosis. Required for siRNA production by DICER1 and for subsequent siRNA-mediated post- transcriptional gene silencing. Does not seem to be required for processing of pre-miRNA to miRNA by DICER1. Promotes UBC9-p53/TP53 association and sumoylation and phosphorylation of p53/TP53 at 'Lys- 386' at 'Ser-392' respectiv
   1794..1818    -  protein_bind   attB2: mutant version of attB; recombination site for the Gateway® BP reaction BP Clonase™
   1871..1912    +  CDS            V5 tag: epitope tag from simian virus 5
   1998..2222    +  polyA_signal   bGH poly(A) signal: bovine growth hormone polyadenylation signal
   2226..2247    +  promoter       SV40 promoter (fragment): SV40 enhancer and early promoter
   2268..2501    +  rep_origin     f1 ori (fragment) (sequence partly withheld): f1 bacteriophage origin of replication; arrow indicates direction of (+) strand synthesis
   2506..2553    +  protein_bind   FRT: FLP-mediated recombination occurs in the 8-bp core sequence TCTAGAAA (Turan and Bode, 2011). FLP recombinase from the Saccharomyces cerevisiae 2μ plasmid
   2561..3583    +  CDS            HygR: aminoglycoside phosphotransferase from E. coli; aph(4)-Ia; confers resistance to hygromycin
   3593..3718    +  CDS            ble (fragment): BLE_KLEPN - Experimental evidence at protein level: Swiss-Prot protein existence level 1. Binding protein with a strong affinity to the bleomycin family of antibiotics. Binds to CL990; an antimitotic-antibiotic compound. From Klebsiella pneumoniae.
   3713..3834    +  polyA_signal   SV40 poly(A) signal: SV40 polyadenylation signal
   3907..3923    -  protein_bind   lac operator: The lac repressor binds to the lac operator to inhibit transcription in E. coli. This inhibition can be relieved by adding lactose or isopropyl-β-D-thiogalactopyranoside (IPTG). lac repressor encoded by lacI
   3931..3961    -  promoter       lac promoter: promoter for the E. coli lac operon
   3976..3997    -  protein_bind   CAP binding site: CAP binding activates transcription in the presence of cAMP. E. coli catabolite activator protein
   4010..4102    -  CDS            lacI (fragment): lac repressor; lacI; The lac repressor binds to the lac operator to inhibit transcription in E. coli. This inhibition can be relieved by adding lactose or isopropyl-β-D-thiogalactopyranoside (IPTG).
   4285..4873    -  rep_origin     ori: high-copy-number ColE1/pMB1/pBR322/pUC origin of replication
   5044..5904    -  CDS            AmpR: β-lactamase; bla; confers resistance to ampicillin, carbenicillin, and related antibiotics
   5905..6009    -  promoter       AmpR promoter: bla
   6068..6120    -  misc_feature   bom (fragment): basis of mobility region from pBR322
