[The description below was written by a language model from this plasmid's Addgene catalogue record and pLannotate feature annotations shown in this document.]
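Description:
pFRT_TO_FlagHA_PRKRA is a 6.3 kb mammalian expression plasmid for inducible production of human PRKRA (also known as PACT or RAX) carrying N-terminal FLAG and HA epitope tags. It was made by Gateway cloning into the pFRT_TO_FlagHA_dest destination backbone, and the PRKRA coding sequence is accordingly flanked by attB1 and attB2 sites. In E. coli the plasmid is maintained by a high-copy ColE1/pUC-type origin and selected with ampicillin through the β-lactamase gene. Short remnants of an f1 origin, lac regulatory elements and a bom region are also annotated in the backbone.

Expression is driven by the CMV immediate early enhancer and promoter, followed directly by short sequences annotated as tet operator-containing fragments. This arrangement lets a Tet repressor hold transcription off until tetracycline or doxycycline is added, consistent with the "TO" in the name and the stated purpose of inducible expression. The feature table picks up the FLAG tag upstream of attB1; the HA tag listed in the catalogue entry is not separately annotated. A V5 tag sequence lies downstream of attB2, but the record lists only the N-terminal tags and does not state that V5 is part of the expressed protein. The transcript ends at the bGH polyadenylation signal.

Downstream sits an FRT site placed immediately before a hygromycin resistance coding sequence with an SV40 poly(A) signal and no complete promoter annotated upstream. This layout is typical of FLP-mediated integration systems, in which recombination into a genomic FRT site in a suitable host cell line activates hygromycin resistance and yields isogenic stable lines. PRKRA activates the kinase EIF2AK2/PKR and participates in small RNA pathways, and the associated publication concerns the EIF2AK2-mediated stress response.
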