Addgene plasmid #106111: pFRT_TO_FlagHA_PRKRA
Purpose: Inducible gene expression of FlagHA-PRKRA
Depositing lab: Thomas Tuschl. Depositing organization: Rockefeller University. Publication: The TIA1 RNA-Binding Protein Family Regulates EIF2AK2-Mediated Stress Response and Cell Cycle Progression. Meyer C, Garzia A, Mazzola M, Gerstberger S, Molina H, Tuschl T. Mol Cell. 2018 Feb 15;69(4):622-635.e6. doi: 10.1016/j.molcel.2018.01.011. PubMed 29429924.
Backbone
  Vector backbone: pFRT_TO_FlagHA_dest
  Vector type: Mammalian Expression
Growth in bacteria
  Bacterial resistance: Ampicillin, 100 μg/mL
  Growth temperature: 37°C
  Growth strain: DH5alpha
  Copy number: Unknown
Gene/Insert
  Gene/Insert name: PRKRA
  Species: H. sapiens (human)
  Entrez Gene: PRKRA (a.k.a. DYT16, HSD14, PACT, RAX)
  Tag / fusion protein: HA (N terminal on backbone); Flag (N terminal on backbone)
  Cloning method: Gateway Cloning
Terms and licenses: Academic/Nonprofit Terms; Industry Terms: Not Available to Industry
How to cite: pFRT_TO_FlagHA_PRKRA was a gift from Thomas Tuschl (Addgene plasmid # 106111 ; http://n2t.net/addgene:106111 ; RRID:Addgene_106111)
